Addgene plasmid #23494: pDONR223-BRAF
Depositing lab: William Hahn & David Root. Depositing organization: Dana-Farber Cancer Institute. Publication: COT drives resistance to RAF inhibition through MAP kinase pathway reactivation. Johannessen CM, Boehm JS, Kim SY, Thomas SR, Wardwell L, Johnson LA, Emery CM, Stransky N, Cogdill AP, Barretina J, Caponigro G, Hieronymus H, Murray RR, Salehi-Ashtiani K, Hill DE, Vidal M, Zhao JJ, Yang X, Alkan O, Kim S, Harris JL, Wilson CJ, Myer VE, Finan PM, Root DE, Roberts TM, Golub T, Flaherty KT, Dummer R, Weber BL, Sellers WR, Schlegel R, Wargo JA, Hahn WC, Garraway LA. Nature. 2010 Dec 16;468(7326):968-72. doi: 10.1038/nature09627 PubMed 21107320.
Backbone
  Vector backbone: pDONR223
  Backbone manufacturer: Invitrogen
  Backbone size w/o insert (bp): 5005
  Vector type: Gateway Donor vector
Growth in bacteria
  Bacterial resistance: Spectinomycin, 50 μg/mL
  Growth temperature: 37°C
  Growth strain: DH5alpha
  Copy number: High Copy
Gene/Insert
  Gene/Insert name: BRAF (alt name: v-raf murine sarcoma viral oncogene homolog B1)
  Species: H. sapiens (human)
  Insert size (bp): 2301
  Entrez Gene: BRAF (a.k.a. B-RAF1, B-raf, BRAF-1, BRAF1, NS7, RAFB1)
  Cloning method: Gateway Cloning
  Sequencing primers: 5′ M13pUC-fwd; 3′ M13rev
Terms and licenses: Academic/Nonprofit Terms; Industry Terms: Not Available to Industry
Depositor comments: PLEASE NOTE THAT THIS CONSTRUCT HAS A TRUNCATION AFTER AMINO ACID 200 AND DOES NOT ENCODE A FUNCTION ALLELE. PLEASE DO NOT USE THIS PLASMID. The ORF has no Stop codon. This design enables easy recombination into a destination vector to add an epitope tag of choice and Stop codon to the ORF. Do NOT use this plasmid directly for transfections. A set of 4 custom lentiviral vectors is available ( pLX301 (http://www.addgene.org/25895/) , pLX302 (http://www.addgene.org/25896/) , pLX303 (http://www.addgene.org/25897/) , pLX304 (http://www.addgene.org/25890/) ) to be used to express these ORFs in mammalian cells. These plasmids are not included in the kit and must be ordered separately.
How to cite: pDONR223-BRAF was a gift from William Hahn & David Root (Addgene plasmid # 23494)
