[The description below was written by a language model from this plasmid's Addgene catalogue record.]
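Description:
pDONR223-BRAF is a Gateway entry-type clone built in the pDONR223 donor vector backbone (Invitrogen; about 5 kb without insert) that carries the human BRAF open reading frame, recorded as a 2,301 bp insert. It is a high-copy plasmid propagated in E. coli under spectinomycin selection. No feature table accompanies the record, so the origin of replication and the recombination sites are not itemised. As a product of Gateway cloning into a pDONR vector, the ORF would be expected to sit between attL-type sites that allow transfer into attR-containing destination vectors. M13 forward and reverse primer sites flank the insert for sequencing. The backbone is a shuttle only: the record lists no eukaryotic promoter, tag or reporter, and the depositors state that the plasmid should not be transfected directly.

The ORF was designed without a stop codon, so that recombination into a destination vector fuses it in frame to a C-terminal epitope tag and a vector-supplied stop codon. The depositors point to a set of companion lentiviral destination vectors (the pLX301–pLX304 series) for expression in mammalian cells. The clone belongs to a kinase ORF collection associated with a study of MAP kinase pathway reactivation as a route to RAF inhibitor resistance.

The depositor comments carry an important warning. This clone has a truncation after amino acid 200, does not encode a functional BRAF allele, and should not be used. It is therefore best regarded as a documented defective entry in the collection, not a working source of BRAF coding sequence.
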