>Addgene plasmid #23494 | pDONR223-BRAF | depositor partial sequence | sequence record 10831 | Author sequence
AAAGGATTTTTTTTGACTGATAGTGACCTGTTCGTTGCAACAAATTGATGAGCAATGCTTTTTTATAATG
CCAACTTTGTACAAAAAAGTTGGCACCATGGCGGCGCTGAGCGGTGGCGGTGGTGGCGGCGCGGAGCCGG
GCCAGGCTCTGTTCAACGGGGACATGGAGCCCGAGGCCGGCGCCGGCGCCGGCGCCGCGGCCTCTTCGGC
TGCGGACCCTGCCATTCCGGAGGAGGTGTGGAATATCAAACAAATGATTAAGTTGACACAGGAACATATA
GAGGCCCTATTGGACAAATTTGGTGGGGAGCATAATCCACCATCAATATATCTGGAGGCCTATGAAGAAT
ACACCAGCAAGCTAGATGCACTCCAACAAAGAGAACAACAGTTATTGGAATCTCTGGGGAACGGAACTGA
TTTTTCTGTTTCTAGCTCTGCATCAATGGATACCGTTACATCTTCTTCCTCTTCTAGCCTTTCAGTGCTA
CCTTCATCTCTTTCAGTTTTTCAAAATCCCACAGATGTGGCACGGAGCAACCCCAAGTCACCACAAAAAC
CTATCGTTAGAGTCTTCCTGCCCAACAAACAGAGGACAGTGGTACCTGCAAGGTGTGGAGTTACAGTCCG
AGACAGTCTAAAGAAAGCACTGATGATGAGAGGTCTAATCCCAGAGTGCTGTGCTGTTTACAGAATTCAT
GATGGGTCTTTTCTGGAGCTGACTTGAAGAAAAGAGTACATCTCTTTACCCTGCTGTTTGTCCAAGAGTG
ATACATTTATTTGGGAGAGAAG
