>Addgene plasmid #23494 | pDONR223-BRAF | addgene partial sequence | sequence record 29315 | 23494 with M13pUC-fwd
GCTCGGGCCCAATAATGATTTTATTTTGACTGATAGTGACCTGTTCGTTGCAACAAATTGATGAGCAATG
CTTTTTTATAATGCCAACTTTGTACAAAAAAGTTGGCACCATGGCGGCGCTGAGCGGTGGCGGTGGTGGC
GGCGCGGAGCCGGGCCAGGCTCTGTTCAACGGGGACATGGAGCCCGAGGCCGGCGCCGGCGCCGGCGCCG
CGGCCTCTTCGGCTGCGGACCCTGCCATTCCGGAGGAGGTGTGGAATATCAAACAAATGATTAAGTTGAC
ACAGGAACATATAGAGGCCCTATTGGACAAATTTGGTGGGGAGCATAATCCACCATCAATATATCTGGAG
GCCTATGAAGAATACACCAGCAAGCTAGATGCACTCCAACAAAGAGAACAACAGTTATTGGAATCTCTGG
GGAACGGAACTGATTTTTCTGTTTCTAGCTCTGCATCAATGGATACCGTTACATCTTCTTCCTCTTCTAG
CCTTTCAGTGCTACCTTCATCTCTTTCAGTTTTTCAAAATCCCACAGATGTGGCACGGAGCAACCCCAAG
TCACCACAAAAACCTATCGTTAGAGTCTTCCTGCCCAACAAAC
