>Addgene plasmid #23494 | pDONR223-BRAF | addgene partial sequence | sequence record 44923 | hBRAF-F 5'-AGAATACACCagcaagctagatg-3'
GGGACGGAACTGATTTTTCTGTTTCTAGCTCTGCATCAATGGATACCGTTACATCTTCTTCCTCTTCTAG
CCTTTCAGTGCTACCTTCATCTCTTTCAGTTTTTCAAAATCCCACAGATGTGGCACGGAGCAACCCCAAG
TCACCACAAAAACCTATCGTTAGAGTCTTCCTGCCCAACAAACAGAGGACAGTGGTACCTGCAAGGTGTG
GAGTTACAGTCCGAGACAGTCTAAAGAAAGCACTGATGATGAGAGGTCTAATCCCAGAGTGCTGTGCTGT
TTACAGAATTCAGGATGGGTCTTTTCTGGAGCTGACTTGAAGAAAAGAGTACATCTCTTTACCCTGCTGT
TTGTCCAAGAGTGATACATTTATTTGGGAGAGAAGAAACCAATTGGTTGGGACACTGATATTTCCTGGCT
TACTGGAGAAGAATTGCATGTGGAAGTGTTGGAGAATGTTCCACTTACAACACACAACTTTGTACGAAAA
ACGTTTTTCACCTTAGCATTTTGTGACTTTTGTCGAAAGCTGCTTTTCCAGGGTTTCCGCTGTCAAACAT
GTGGTTATAAATTTCACCAGCGTTGTAGTACAGAAGTTCCACTGATGTGTGTTAATTATGACCAACTTGA
TTTGCTGTTTGTCTCCAAGTTCTTTGAACACCACCCAATACCACAGGAAGAGGCGTCCTTAGCAGAGACT
GCCCTAACATCTGGATCATCCCCTTCCGCACCCGCCTCGGACTCTATTGGGCCCC
