>Addgene plasmid #23494 | pDONR223-BRAF | addgene partial sequence | sequence record 44924 | m13pUC-Fwd 5'-CCCAGTCACGACGTTGTAAAACG-3'
TTTATTTTGACTGATAGTGACCTGTTCGTTGCAACAAATTGATGAGCNATGCTTTTTTATAATGCCAACT
TTGTACAAAAAAGTTGGCACCATGGCGGCGCTGAGCGGTGGCGGTGGTGGCGGCGCGGAGCCGGGCCAGG
CTCTGTTCAACGGGGACATGGAGCCCGAGGCCGGCGCCGGCGCCGGCGCCGCGGCCTCTTCGGCTGCGGA
CCCTGCCATTCCGGAGGAGGTGTGGAATATCAAACAAATGATTAAGTTGACACAGGAACATATAGAGGCC
CTATTGGACAAATTTGGTGGGGAGCATAATCCACCATCAATATATCTGGAGGCCTATGAAGAATACACCA
GCAAGCTAGATGCACTCCAACAAAGAGAACAACAGTTATTGGAATCTCTGGGGAACGGAACTGATTTTTC
TGTTTCTAGCTCTGCATCAATGGATACCGTTACATCTTCTTCCTCTTCTAGCCTTTCAGTGCTACCTTCA
TCTCTTTCAGTTTTTCAAAATCCCACAGATGTGGCACGGAGCAACCCCAAGTCACCACAAAAACCTATCG
TTAGAGTCTTCCTGCCCAACAAACAGAGGACAGTGGTACCTGCAAGGTGTGGAGTTACAGTCCGAGACAG
TCTAAAGAAAGCACTGATGATGAGAGGTCTAAT
