>Addgene plasmid #23494 | pDONR223-BRAF | addgene partial sequence | sequence record 44925 | M13-Rev 5'-CAGGAAACAGCTATGACC-3'
TTTATTTTGACTGATAGTGACCTGTTCGTTGCAACAAATTGATAAGCAATGCTTTCTTATAATGCCAACT
TTGTACAAGAAAGTTGGCAAGTGGACAGGAAACGCACCATATCCCCCTGCCTGGATGGGTGTTTTTGGAG
AAGCACAAGCATATAGACTAAAATCCTCTGTTTGGAAACCAGCCCGATTCAAGGAGGGTTCTGATGCACT
GCGGTGAATTTTTGGCAATGAGCGGGCCAGCAGCTCAATAGAGGCGAGAATTTGGGGAAAGAGTGGTCTC
TCATCTCTTTTCTTTTTGAGGCACTCTGCCATTAATCTCTTCATGGCTTTTGGACAGTTACTCCGTACCT
TACTGAGATCTGGAGACAGGTATCCTCGTCCCACCATAAAAATTATCTGGTCCCTGTTGTTGATGTTTGA
ATAAGGTAACTGTCCAGTCATCAATTCATACAGAACAATTCCAAATGCATATACATCTGACTGAAAGCTG
TATGGATTTTTATCTTGCATTCTGATGACTTCTGGTGCCATCCACAAAATGGATCCAGACAACTGTTCAA
ACTGATGGGACCCACTCCATCGAGATTTCACTGTAGCTAGACCAAAATCACCTATTTTTACTGTGAGGTC
TTCATGAAGAAATATATTATTACTCTTGAGGTCTCTGTGG
